>Addgene plasmid #154076 | pMG059 MBP-CREB-His | depositor full sequence | sequence record 298394 | pMG059 MBP-CREB-His sequence 7739 bps
CCGACACCATCGAATGGTGCAAAACCTTTCGCGGTATGGCATGATAGCGCCCGGAAGAGAGTCAATTCAG
GGTGGTGAATGTGAAACCAGTAACGTTATACGATGTCGCAGAGTATGCCGGTGTCTCTTATCAGACCGTT
TCCCGCGTGGTGAACCAGGCCAGCCACGTTTCTGCGAAAACGCGGGAAAAAGTGGAAGCGGCGATGGCGG
AGCTGAATTACATTCCCAACCGCGTGGCACAACAACTGGCGGGCAAACAGTCGTTGCTGATTGGCGTTGC
CACCTCCAGTCTGGCCCTGCACGCGCCGTCGCAAATTGTCGCGGCGATTAAATCTCGCGCCGATCAACTG
GGTGCCAGCGTGGTGGTGTCGATGGTAGAACGAAGCGGCGTCGAAGCCTGTAAAGCGGCGGTGCACAATC
TTCTCGCGCAACGCGTCAGTGGGCTGATCATTAACTATCCGCTGGATGACCAGGATGCCATTGCTGTGGA
AGCTGCCTGCACTAATGTTCCGGCGTTATTTCTTGATGTCTCTGACCAGACACCCATCAACAGTATTATT
TTCTCCCATGAAGACGGTACGCGACTGGGCGTGGAGCATCTGGTCGCATTGGGTCACCAGCAAATCGCGC
TGTTAGCGGGCCCATTAAGTTCTGTCTCGGCGCGTCTGCGTCTGGCTGGCTGGCATAAATATCTCACTCG
CAATCAAATTCAGCCGATAGCGGAACGGGAAGGCGACTGGAGTGCCATGTCCGGTTTTCAACAAACCATG
CAAATGCTGAATGAGGGCATCGTTCCCACTGCGATGCTGGTTGCCAACGATCAGATGGCGCTGGGCGCAA
TGCGCGCCATTACCGAGTCCGGGCTGCGCGTTGGTGCGGATATCTCGGTAGTGGGATACGACGATACCGA
AGACAGCTCATGTTATATCCCGCCGTTAACCACCATCAAACAGGATTTTCGCCTGCTGGGGCAAACCAGC
GTGGACCGCTTGCTGCAACTCTCTCAGGGCCAGGCGGTGAAGGGCAATCAGCTGTTGCCCGTCTCACTGG
TGAAAAGAAAAACCACCCTGGCGCCCAATACGCAAACCGCCTCTCCCCGCGCGTTGGCCGATTCATTAAT
GCAGCTGGCACGACAGGTTTCCCGACTGGAAAGCGGGCAGTGAGCGCAACGCAATTAATGTAAGTTAGCT
CACTCATTAGGCACAATTCTCATGTTTGACAGCTTATCATCGACTGCACGGTGCACCAATGCTTCTGGCG
TCAGGCAGCCATCGGAAGCTGTGGTATGGCTGTGCAGGTCGTAAATCACTGCATAATTCGTGTCGCTCAA
GGCGCACTCCCGTTCTGGATAATGTTTTTTGCGCCGACATCATAACGGTTCTGGCAAATATTCTGAAATG
AGCTGTTGACAATTAATCATCGGCTCGTATAATGTGTGGAATTGTGAGCGGATAACAATTTCACACAGGA
AACAGCCAGTCCGTTTAGGTGTTTTCACGAGCACTTCACCAACAAGGACCATAGATTATGAAAATCGAAG
AAGGTAAACTGGTAATCTGGATTAACGGCGATAAAGGCTATAACGGTCTCGCTGAAGTCGGTAAGAAATT
CGAGAAAGATACCGGAATTAAAGTCACCGTTGAGCATCCGGATAAACTGGAAGAGAAATTCCCACAGGTT
GCGGCAACTGGCGATGGCCCTGACATTATCTTCTGGGCACACGACCGCTTTGGTGGCTACGCTCAATCTG
GCCTGTTGGCTGAAATCACCCCGGACAAAGCGTTCCAGGACAAGCTGTATCCGTTTACCTGGGATGCCGT
ACGTTACAACGGCAAGCTGATTGCTTACCCGATCGCTGTTGAAGCGTTATCGCTGATTTATAACAAAGAT
CTGCTGCCGAACCCGCCAAAAACCTGGGAAGAGATCCCGGCGCTGGATAAAGAACTGAAAGCGAAAGGTA
AGAGCGCGCTGATGTTCAACCTGCAAGAACCGTACTTCACCTGGCCGCTGATTGCTGCTGACGGGGGTTA
TGCGTTCAAGTATGAAAACGGCAAGTACGACATTAAAGACGTGGGCGTGGATAACGCTGGCGCGAAAGCG
GGTCTGACCTTCCTGGTTGACCTGATTAAAAACAAACACATGAATGCAGACACCGATTACTCCATCGCAG
AAGCTGCCTTTAATAAAGGCGAAACAGCGATGACCATCAACGGCCCGTGGGCATGGTCCAACATCGACAC
CAGCAAAGTGAATTATGGTGTAACGGTACTGCCGACCTTCAAGGGTCAACCATCCAAACCGTTCGTTGGC
GTGCTGAGCGCAGGTATTAACGCCGCCAGTCCGAACAAAGAGCTGGCAAAAGAGTTCCTCGAAAACTATC
TGCTGACTGATGAAGGTCTGGAAGCGGTTAATAAAGACAAACCGCTGGGTGCCGTAGCGCTGAAGTCTTA
CGAGGAAGAGTTGGCGAAAGATCCACGTATTGCCGCCACCATGGAAAACGCCCAGAAAGGTGAAATCATG
CCGAACATCCCGCAGATGTCCGCTTTCTGGTATGCCGTGCGTACTGCGGTGATCAACGCCGCCAGCGGTC
GTCAGACTGTCGATGAAGCCCTGAAAGACGCGCAGACTAATTCGAGCTCGAACAACAACAACAATAACAA
TAACAACAACCTCGGGATCGAGGGAAGGATTTCAACTAGTGGATCTGGTGGTGGTGGCGGTTCCATGAGC
GAGAATCTTTATTTTCAGGGATCCATGACCATGGAATCTGGAGCCGAGAACCAGCAGAGTGGAGATGCAG
CTGTAACAGAAGCTGAAAACCAACAAATGACAGTTCAAGCCCAGCCACAGATTGCCACATTAGCCCAGGT
ATCTATGCCAGCAGCTCATGCAACATCATCTGCTCCCACCGTAACTCTAGTACAGCTGCCCAATGGGCAG
ACAGTTCAAGTCCATGGAGTCATTCAGGCGGCCCAGCCATCAGTTATTCAGTCTCCACAAGTCCAAACAG
TTCAGTCTTCCTGTAAGGACTTAAAAAGACTTTTCTCCGGAACACAGATTTCAACTATTGCAGAAAGTGA
AGATTCACAGGAGTCAGTGGATAGTGTAACTGATTCCCAAAAGCGAAGGGAAATTCTTTCAAGGAGGCCT
TCCTACAGGAAAATTTTGAATGACTTATCTTCTGATGCACCAGGAGTGCCAAGGATTGAAGAAGAGAAGT
CTGAAGAGGAGACTTCAGCACCTGCCATCACCACTGTAACGGTGCCAACTCCAATTTACCAAACTAGCAG
TGGACAGTATATTGCCATTACCCAGGGAGGAGCAATACAGCTGGCTAACAATGGTACCGATGGGGTACAG
GGCCTGCAAACATTAACCATGACCAATGCAGCAGCCACTCAGCCGGGTACTACCATTCTACAGTATGCAC
AGACCACTGATGGACAGCAGATCTTAGTGCCCAGCAACCAAGTTGTTGTTCAAGCTGCCTCTGGAGACGT
ACAAACATACCAGATTCGCACAGCACCCACTAGCACTATTGCCCCTGGAGTTGTTATGGCATCCTCCCCA
GCACTTCCTACACAGCCTGCTGAAGAAGCAGCACGAAAGAGAGAGGTCCGTCTAATGAAGAACAGGGAAG
CAGCTCGAGAGTGTCGTAGAAAGAAGAAAGAATATGTGAAATGTTTAGAAAACAGAGTGGCAGTGCTTGA
AAATCAAAACAAGACATTGATTGAGGAGCTAAAAGCACTTAAGGACCTTTACTGCCACAAATCAGATAGC
GGCCGCCACCATCACCACCACCACTAGGGGCCGCACTCGAGAAGCTTGGCACTGGCCGTCGTTTTACAAC
GTCGTGACTGGGAAAACCCTGGCGTTACCCAACTTAATCGCCTTGCAGCACATCCCCCTTTCGCCAGCTG
GCGTAATAGCGAAGAGGCCCGCACCGATCGCCCTTCCCAACAGTTGCGCAGCCTGAATGGCGAATGGCAG
CTTGGCTGTTTTGGCGGATGAGATAAGATTTTCAGCCTGATACAGATTAAATCAGAACGCAGAAGCGGTC
TGATAAAACAGAATTTGCCTGGCGGCAGTAGCGCGGTGGTCCCACCTGACCCCATGCCGAACTCAGAAGT
GAAACGCCGTAGCGCCGATGGTAGTGTGGGGTCTCCCCATGCGAGAGTAGGGAACTGCCAGGCATCAAAT
AAAACGAAAGGCTCAGTCGAAAGACTGGGCCTTTCGTTTTATCTGTTGTTTGTCGGTGAACGCTCTCCTG
AGTAGGACAAATCCGCCGGGAGCGGATTTGAACGTTGCGAAGCAACGGCCCGGAGGGTGGCGGGCAGGAC
GCCCGCCATAAACTGCCAGGCATCAAATTAAGCAGAAGGCCATCCTGACGGATGGCCTTTTTGCGTTTCT
ACAAACTCTTTTTGTTTATTTTTCTAAATACATTCAAATATGTATCCGCTCATGAGACAATAACCCTGAT
AAATGCTTCAATAATATTGAAAAAGGAAGAGTATGAGTATTCAACATTTCCGTGTCGCCCTTATTCCCTT
TTTTGCGGCATTTTGCCTTCCTGTTTTTGCTCACCCAGAAACGCTGGTGAAAGTAAAAGATGCTGAAGAT
CAGTTGGGTGCACGAGTGGGTTACATCGAACTGGATCTCAACAGCGGTAAGATCCTTGAGAGTTTTCGCC
CCGAAGAACGTTCTCCAATGATGAGCACTTTTAAAGTTCTGCTATGTGGCGCGGTATTATCCCGTGTTGA
CGCCGGGCAAGAGCAACTCGGTCGCCGCATACACTATTCTCAGAATGACTTGGTTGAGTACTCACCAGTC
ACAGAAAAGCATCTTACGGATGGCATGACAGTAAGAGAATTATGCAGTGCTGCCATAACCATGAGTGATA
ACACTGCGGCCAACTTACTTCTGACAACGATCGGAGGACCGAAGGAGCTAACCGCTTTTTTGCACAACAT
GGGGGATCATGTAACTCGCCTTGATCGTTGGGAACCGGAGCTGAATGAAGCCATACCAAACGACGAGCGT
GACACCACGATGCCTGTAGCAATGGCAACAACGTTGCGCAAACTATTAACTGGCGAACTACTTACTCTAG
CTTCCCGGCAACAATTAATAGACTGGATGGAGGCGGATAAAGTTGCAGGACCACTTCTGCGCTCGGCCCT
TCCGGCTGGCTGGTTTATTGCTGATAAATCTGGAGCCGGTGAGCGTGGGTCTCGCGGTATCATTGCAGCA
CTGGGGCCAGATGGTAAGCCCTCCCGTATCGTAGTTATCTACACGACGGGGAGTCAGGCAACTATGGATG
AACGAAATAGACAGATCGCTGAGATAGGTGCCTCACTGATTAAGCATTGGTAACTGTCAGACCAAGTTTA
CTCATATATACTTTAGATTGATT
[38 nt withheld, positions 5414-5451]
A
[37 nt withheld, positions 5453-5489]
ATTTTGTTAAAATTCGCGTTAAATTTTTGTTAAATCAGCTCATTTTTTAACCAATAGGCCGAAATCGGCA
AAATCCCTTATAAATCAAAAGAATAGCCCGAGATAGGGT
[37 nt withheld, positions 5599-5635]
AAAGAACGTGGACTCCAACGTCAAAGG
[141 nt withheld, positions 5663-5803]
G
[125 nt withheld, positions 5805-5929]
AAAGGATCTAGGTGAAGATCCTTTTTGATAATCTCATGACCAAAATCCCTTAACGTGAGTTTTCGTTCCA
CTGAGCGTCAGACCCCGTAGAAAAGATCAAAGGATCTTCTTGAGATCCTTTTTTTCTGCGCGTAATCTGC
TGCTTGCAAACAAAAAAACCACCGCTACCAGCGGTGGTTTGTTTGCCGGATCAAGAGCTACCAACTCTTT
TTCCGAAGGTAACTGGCTTCAGCAGAGCGCAGATACCAAATACTGTCCTTCTAGTGTAGCCGTAGTTAGG
CCACCACTTCAAGAACTCTGTAGCACCGCCTACATACCTCGCTCTGCTAATCCTGTTACCAGTGGCTGCT
GCCAGTGGCGATAAGTCGTGTCTTACCGGGTTGGACTCAAGACGATAGTTACCGGATAAGGCGCAGCGGT
CGGGCTGAACGGGGGGTTCGTGCACACAGCCCAGCTTGGAGCGAACGACCTACACCGAACTGAGATACCT
ACAGCGTGAGCTATGAGAAAGCGCCACGCTTCCCGAAGGGAGAAAGGCGGACAGGTATCCGGTAAGCGGC
AGGGTCGGAACAGGAGAGCGCACGAGGGAGCTTCCAGGGGGAAACGCCTGGTATCTTTATAGTCCTGTCG
GGTTTCGCCACCTCTGACTTGAGCGTCGATTTTTGTGATGCTCGTCAGGGGGGCGGAGCCTATGGAAAAA
CGCCAGCAACGCGGCCTTTTTACGGTTCCTGGCCTTTTGCTGGCCTTTTGCTCACATGTTCTTTCCTGCG
TTATCCCCTGATTCTGTGGATAACCGTATTACCGCCTTTGAGTGAGCTGATACCGCTCGCCGCAGCCGAA
CGACCGAGCGCAGCGAGTCAGTGAGCGAGGAAGCGGAAGAGCGCCTGATGCGGTATTTTCTCCTTACGCA
TCTGTGCGGTATTTCACACCGCATATGGTGCACTCTCAGTACAATCTGCTCTGATGCCGCATAGTTAAGC
CAGTATACACTCCGCTATCGCTACGTGACTGGGTCATGGCTGCGCCCCGACACCCGCCAACACCCGCTGA
CGCGCCCTGACGGGCTTGTCTGCTCCCGGCATCCGCTTACAGACAAGCTGTGACCGTCTCCGGGAGCTGC
ATGTGTCAGAGGTTTTCACCGTCATCACCGAAACGCGCGAGGCAGCTGCGGTAAAGCTCATCAGCGTGGT
CGTGCAGCGATTCACAGATGTCTGCCTGTTCATCCGCGTCCAGCTCGTTGAGTTTCTCCAGAAGCGTTAA
TGTCTGGCTTCTGATAAAGCGGGCCATGTTAAGGGCGGTTTTTTCCTGTTTGGTCACTGATGCCTCCGTG
TAAGGGGGATTTCTGTTCATGGGGGTAATGATACCGATGAAACGAGAGAGGATGCTCACGATACGGGTTA
CTGATGATGAACATGCCCGGTTACTGGAACGTTGTGAGGGTAAACAACTGGCGGTATGGATGCGGCGGGA
CCAGAGAAAAATCACTCAGGGTCAATGCCAGCGCTTCGTTAATACAGATGTAGGTGTTCCACAGGGTAGC
CAGCAGCATCCTGCGATGCAGATCCGGAACATAATGGTGCAGGGCGCTGACTTCCGCGTTTCCAGACTTT
ACGAAACACGGAAACCGAAGACCATTCATGTTGTTGCTCAGGTCGCAGACGTTTTGCAGCAGCAGTCGCT
TCACGTTCGCTCGCGTATCGGTGATTCATTCTGCTAACCAGTAAGGCAACCCCGCCAGCCTAGCCGGGTC
CTCAACGACAGGAGCACGATCATGCGCACCCGTGGCCAGGACCCAACGCTGCCCGAAATT
Features (pLannotate 1.2.2; 20 found; start..end, strand, type, name):
      3..80      +  promoter       lacIq promoter: lacI (mutant); In the lacIq allele, a single base change in the promoter boosts expression of the lacI gene about 10-fold.
     81..1163    +  CDS            lacI: lac repressor; lacI; The lac repressor binds to the lac operator to inhibit transcription in E. coli. This inhibition can be relieved by adding lactose or isopropyl-β-D-thiogalactopyranoside (IPTG).
   1176..1197    +  protein_bind   CAP binding site: CAP binding activates transcription in the presence of cAMP. E. coli catabolite activator protein
   1216..1233    +  promoter       tet promoter (fragment): E. coli promoter for tetracycline efflux protein gene
   1406..1434    +  promoter       tac promoter: strong E. coli promoter; hybrid between the trp and lac UV5 promoters
   1442..1458    +  protein_bind   lac operator: The lac repressor binds to the lac operator to inhibit transcription in E. coli. This inhibition can be relieved by adding lactose or isopropyl-β-D-thiogalactopyranoside (IPTG). lac repressor encoded by lacI
   1528..2628    +  CDS            MBP: maltose binding protein from E. coli; malE (mutated); This version of the gene does not encode a signal sequence, so MBP will remain in the cytosol.
   2730..2750    +  CDS            capTEV™ (fragment): composite tag for in vivo biotinylation, TEV protease cleavage, and 6xHis tagging
   2755..3777    +  CDS            CREB1: CREB1_HUMAN - Experimental evidence at protein level: Swiss-Prot protein existence level 1. Phosphorylation-dependent transcription factor that stimulates transcription upon binding to the DNA cAMP response element (CRE), a sequence present in many viral and cellular promoters. Transcription activation is enhanced by the TORC coactivators which act independently of Ser-119 phosphorylation. Involved in different cellular processes including the synchronization of circadian rhythmicity and the differentiation of adipose cells. From Homo sapiens (Human).
   3830..3984    +  CDS            lacZα (fragment): LacZα fragment of β-galactosidase; lacZ fragment
   4077..4192    +  ncRNA          5S rRNA: Accession: RF00001 - 5S ribosomal RNA
   4196..4282    +  terminator     rrnB T1 terminator: Escherichia coli rrnB; transcription terminator T1 from the E. coli rrnB gene
   4374..4401    +  terminator     rrnB T2 terminator: transcription terminator T2 from the E. coli rrnB gene
   4421..4512    +  promoter       AmpR promoter: bla
   4513..5373    +  CDS            AmpR: β-lactamase; bla; confers resistance to ampicillin, carbenicillin, and related antibiotics
   5415..5928    -  rep_origin     M13 ori (sequence partly withheld): M13 bacteriophage origin of replication; arrow indicates direction of (+) strand synthesis
   6039..6627    +  rep_origin     ori: high-copy-number ColE1/pMB1/pBR322/pUC origin of replication
   6813..6953    -  misc_feature   bom: basis of mobility region from pBR322
   7055..7246    -  CDS            rop: Rop protein, which maintains plasmids at low copy number; rop
   7263..7643    +  CDS            YPB1_ECOLX: Protein predicted: Swiss-Prot protein existence level 4. From Escherichia coli.
