>Addgene plasmid #154076 | pMG059 MBP-CREB-His | addgene full sequence | sequence record 308814 | Addgene NGS Result
GACACCATCGAATGGTGCAAAACCTTTCGCGGTATGGCATGATAGCGCCCGGAAGAGAGTCAATTCAGGG
TGGTGAATGTGAAACCAGTAACGTTATACGATGTCGCAGAGTATGCCGGTGTCTCTTATCAGACCGTTTC
CCGCGTGGTGAACCAGGCCAGCCACGTTTCTGCGAAAACGCGGGAAAAAGTGGAAGCGGCGATGGCGGAG
CTGAATTACATTCCCAACCGCGTGGCACAACAACTGGCGGGCAAACAGTCGTTGCTGATTGGCGTTGCCA
CCTCCAGTCTGGCCCTGCACGCGCCGTCGCAAATTGTCGCGGCGATTAAATCTCGCGCCGATCAACTGGG
TGCCAGCGTGGTGGTGTCGATGGTAGAACGAAGCGGCGTCGAAGCCTGTAAAGCGGCGGTGCACAATCTT
CTCGCGCAACGCGTCAGTGGGCTGATCATTAACTATCCGCTGGATGACCAGGATGCCATTGCTGTGGAAG
CTGCCTGCACTAATGTTCCGGCGTTATTTCTTGATGTCTCTGACCAGACACCCATCAACAGTATTATTTT
CTCCCATGAAGACGGTACGCGACTGGGCGTGGAGCATCTGGTCGCATTGGGTCACCAGCAAATCGCGCTG
TTAGCGGGCCCATTAAGTTCTGTCTCGGCGCGTCTGCGTCTGGCTGGCTGGCATAAATATCTCACTCGCA
ATCAAATTCAGCCGATAGCGGAACGGGAAGGCGACTGGAGTGCCATGTCCGGTTTTCAACAAACCATGCA
AATGCTGAATGAGGGCATCGTTCCCACTGCGATGCTGGTTGCCAACGATCAGATGGCGCTGGGCGCAATG
CGCGCCATTACCGAGTCCGGGCTGCGCGTTGGTGCGGATATCTCGGTAGTGGGATACGACGATACCGAAG
ACAGCTCATGTTATATCCCGCCGTTAACCACCATCAAACAGGATTTTCGCCTGCTGGGGCAAACCAGCGT
GGACCGCTTGCTGCAACTCTCTCAGGGCCAGGCGGTGAAGGGCAATCAGCTGTTGCCCGTCTCACTGGTG
AAAAGAAAAACCACCCTGGCGCCCAATACGCAAACCGCCTCTCCCCGCGCGTTGGCCGATTCATTAATGC
AGCTGGCACGACAGGTTTCCCGACTGGAAAGCGGGCAGTGAGCGCAACGCAATTAATGTAAGTTAGCTCA
CTCATTAGGCACAATTCTCATGTTTGACAGCTTATCATCGACTGCACGGTGCACCAATGCTTCTGGCGTC
AGGCAGCCATCGGAAGCTGTGGTATGGCTGTGCAGGTCGTAAATCACTGCATAATTCGTGTCGCTCAAGG
CGCACTCCCGTTCTGGATAATGTTTTTTGCGCCGACATCATAACGGTTCTGGCAAATATTCTGAAATGAG
CTGTTGACAATTAATCATCGGCTCGTATAATGTGTGGAATTGTGAGCGGATAACAATTTCACACAGGAAA
CAGCCAGTCCGTTTAGGTGTTTTCACGAGCACTTCACCAACAAGGACCATAGATTATGAAAACTGAAGAA
GGTAAACTGGTAATCTGGATTAACGGCGATAAAGGCTATAACGGTCTCGCTGAAGTCGGTAAGAAATTCG
AGAAAGATACCGGAATTAAAGTCACCGTTGAGCATCCGGATAAACTGGAAGAGAAATTCCCACAGGTTGC
GGCAACTGGCGATGGCCCTGACATTATCTTCTGGGCACACGACCGCTTTGGTGGCTACGCTCAATCTGGC
CTGTTGGCTGAAATCACCCCGGACAAAGCGTTCCAGGACAAGCTGTATCCGTTTACCTGGGATGCCGTAC
GTTACAACGGCAAGCTGATTGCTTACCCGATCGCTGTTGAAGCGTTATCGCTGATTTATAACAAAGATCT
GCTGCCGAACCCGCCAAAAACCTGGGAAGAGATCCCGGCGCTGGATAAAGAACTGAAAGCGAAAGGTAAG
AGCGCGCTGATGTTCAACCTGCAAGAACCGTACTTCACCTGGCCGCTGATTGCTGCTGACGGGGGTTATG
CGTTCAAGTATGAAAACGGCAAGTACGACATTAAAGACGTGGGCGTGGATAACGCTGGCGCGAAAGCGGG
TCTGACCTTCCTGGTTGACCTGATTAAAAACAAACACATGAATGCAGACACCGATTACTCCATCGCAGAA
GCTGCCTTTAATAAAGGCGAAACAGCGATGACCATCAACGGCCCGTGGGCATGGTCCAACATCGACACCA
GCAAAGTGAATTATGGTGTAACGGTACTGCCGACCTTCAAGGGTCAACCATCCAAACCGTTCGTTGGCGT
GCTGAGCGCAGGTATTAACGCCGCCAGTCCGAACAAAGAGCTGGCAAAAGAGTTCCTCGAAAACTATCTG
CTGACTGATGAAGGTCTGGAAGCGGTTAATAAAGACAAACCGCTGGGTGCCGTAGCGCTGAAGTCTTACG
AGGAAGAGTTGGCGAAAGATCCACGTATTGCCGCCACCATGGAAAACGCCCAGAAAGGTGAAATCATGCC
GAACATCCCGCAGATGTCCGCTTTCTGGTATGCCGTGCGTACTGCGGTGATCAACGCCGCCAGCGGTCGT
CAGACTGTCGATGAAGCCCTGAAAGACGCGCAGACTAATTCGAGCTCGAACAACAACAACAATAACAATA
ACAACAACCTCGGGATCGAGGGAAGGATTTCAACTAGTGGATCTGGTGGTGGTGGCGGTTCCATGAGCGA
GAATCTTTATTTTCAGGGATCCATGACCATGGAATCTGGAGCCGAGAACCAGCAGAGTGGAGATGCAGCT
GTAACAGAAGCTGAAAACCAACAAATGACAGTTCAAGCCCAGCCACAGATTGCCACATTAGCCCAGGTAT
CTATGCCAGCAGCTCATGCAACATCATCTGCTCCCACCGTAACTCTAGTACAGCTGCCCAATGGGCAGAC
AGTTCAAGTCCATGGAGTCATTCAGGCGGCCCAGCCATCAGTTATTCAGTCTCCACAAGTCCAAACAGTT
CAGTCTTCCTGTAAGGACTTAAAAAGACTTTTCTCCGGAACACAGATTTCAACTATTGCAGAAAGTGAAG
ATTCACAGGAGTCAGTGGATAGTGTAACTGATTCCCAAAAGCGAAGGGAAATTCTTTCAAGGAGGCCTTC
CTACAGGAAAATTTTGAATGACTTATCTTCTGATGCACCAGGAGTGCCAAGGATTGAAGAAGAGAAGTCT
GAAGAGGAGACTTCAGCACCTGCCATCACCACTGTAACGGTGCCAACTCCAATTTACCAAACTAGCAGTG
GACAGTATATTGCCATTACCCAGGGAGGAGCAATACAGCTGGCTAACAATGGTACCGATGGGGTACAGGG
CCTGCAAACATTAACCATGACCAATGCAGCAGCCACTCAGCCGGGTACTACCATTCTACAGTATGCACAG
ACCACTGATGGACAGCAGATCTTAGTGCCCAGCAACCAAGTTGTTGTTCAAGCTGCCTCTGGAGACGTAC
AAACATACCAGATTCGCACAGCACCCACTAGCACTATTGCCCCTGGAGTTGTTATGGCATCCTCCCCAGC
ACTTCCTACACAGCCTGCTGAAGAAGCAGCACGAAAGAGAGAGGTCCGTCTAATGAAGAACAGGGAAGCA
GCTCGAGAGTGTCGTAGAAAGAAGAAAGAATATGTGAAATGTTTAGAAAACAGAGTGGCAGTGCTTGAAA
ATCAAAACAAGACATTGATTGAGGAGCTAAAAGCACTTAAGGACCTTTACTGCCACAAATCAGATAGCGG
CCGCCACCATCACCACCACCACTAGGGGCCGCACTCGAGAAGCTTGGCACTGGCCGTCGTTTTACAACGT
CGTGACTGGGAAAACCCTGGCGTTACCCAACTTAATCGCCTTGCAGCACATCCCCCTTTCGCCAGCTGGC
GTAATAGCGAAGAGGCCCGCACCGATCGCCCTTCCCAACAGTTGCGCAGCCTGAATGGCGAATGGCAGCT
TGGCTGTTTTGGCGGATGAGATAAGATTTTCAGCCTGATACAGATTAAATCAGAACGCAGAAGCGGTCTG
ATAAAACAGAATTTGCCTGGCGGCAGTAGCGCGGTGGTCCCACCTGACCCCATGCCGAACTCAGAAGTGA
AACGCCGTAGCGCCGATGGTAGTGTGGGGTCTCCCCATGCGAGAGTAGGGAACTGCCAGGCATCAAATAA
AACGAAAGGCTCAGTCGAAAGACTGGGCCTTTCGTTTTATCTGTTGTTTGTCGGTGAACGCTCTCCTGAG
TAGGACAAATCCGCCGGGAGCGGATTTGAACGTTGCGAAGCAACGGCCCGGAGGGTGGCGGGCAGGACGC
CCGCCATAAACTGCCAGGCATCAAATTAAGCAGAAGGCCATCCTGACGGATGGCCTTTTTGCGTTTCTAC
AAACTCTTTTGTTTATTTTTCTAAATACATTCAAATATGTATCCGCTCATGAGACAATAACCCTGATAAA
TGCTTCAATAATATTGAAAAAGGAAGAGTATGAGTATTCAACATTTCCGTGTCGCCCTTATTCCCTTTTT
TGCGGCATTTTGCCTTCCTGTTTTTGCTCACCCAGAAACGCTGGTGAAAGTAAAAGATGCTGAAGATCAG
TTGGGTGCACGAGTGGGTTACATCGAACTGGATCTCAACAGCGGTAAGATCCTTGAGAGTTTTCGCCCCG
AAGAACGTTTCCCAATGATGAGCACTTTTAAAGTTCTGCTATGTGGCGCGGTATTATCCCGTGTTGACGC
CGGGCAAGAGCAACTCGGTCGCCGCATACACTATTCTCAGAATGACTTGGTTGAGTACTCACCAGTCACA
GAAAAGCATCTTACGGATGGCATGACAGTAAGAGAATTATGCAGTGCTGCCATAACCATGAGTGATAACA
CTGCGGCCAACTTACTTCTGACAACGATCGGAGGACCGAAGGAGCTAACCGCTTTTTTGCACAACATGGG
GGATCATGTAACTCGCCTTGATCGTTGGGAACCGGAGCTGAATGAAGCCATACCAAACGACGAGCGTGAC
ACCACGATGCCTGTAGCAATGGCAACAACGTTGCGCAAACTATTAACTGGCGAACTACTTACTCTAGCTT
CCCGGCAACAATTAATAGACTGGATGGAGGCGGATAAAGTTGCAGGACCACTTCTGCGCTCGGCCCTTCC
GGCTGGCTGGTTTATTGCTGATAAATCTGGAGCCGGTGAGCGTGGGTCTCGCGGTATCATTGCAGCACTG
GGGCCAGATGGTAAGCCCTCCCGTATCGTAGTTATCTACACGACGGGGAGTCAGGCAACTATGGATGAAC
GAAATAGACAGATCGCTGAGATAGGTGCCTCACTGATTAAGCATTGGTAACTGTCAGACCAAGTTTACTC
ATATATACTTTAGATTGATT
[38 nt withheld, positions 5411-5448]
A
[37 nt withheld, positions 5450-5486]
ATTTTGTTAAAATTCGCGTTAAATTTTTGTTAAATCAGCTCATTTTTTAACCAATAGGCCGAAATCGGCA
AAATCCCTTATAAATCAAAAGAATAGCCCGAGATAGGGT
[37 nt withheld, positions 5596-5632]
AAAGAACGTGGACTCCAACGTCAAAGG
[141 nt withheld, positions 5660-5800]
G
[125 nt withheld, positions 5802-5926]
AAAGGATCTAGGTGAAGATCCTTTTTGATAATCTCATGACCAAAATCCCTTAACGTGAGTTTTCGTTCCA
CTGAGCGTCAGACCCCGTAGAAAAGATCAAAGGATCTTCTTGAGATCCTTTTTTTCTGCGCGTAATCTGC
TGCTTGCAAACAAAAAAACCACCGCTACCAGCGGTGGTTTGTTTGCCGGATCAAGAGCTACCAACTCTTT
TTCCGAAGGTAACTGGCTTCAGCAGAGCGCAGATACCAAATACTGTCCTTCTAGTGTAGCCGTAGTTAGG
CCACCACTTCAAGAACTCTGTAGCACCGCCTACATACCTCGCTCTGCTAATCCTGTTACCAGTGGCTGCT
GCCAGTGGCGATAAGTCGTGTCTTACCGGGTTGGACTCAAGACGATAGTTACCGGATAAGGCGCAGCGGT
CGGGCTGAACGGGGGGTTCGTGCACACAGCCCAGCTTGGAGCGAACGACCTACACCGAACTGAGATACCT
ACAGCGTGAGCTATGAGAAAGCGCCACGCTTCCCGAAGGGAGAAAGGCGGACAGGTATCCGGTAAGCGGC
AGGGTCGGAACAGGAGAGCGCACGAGGGAGCTTCCAGGGGGAAACGCCTGGTATCTTTATAGTCCTGTCG
GGTTTCGCCACCTCTGACTTGAGCGTCGATTTTTGTGATGCTCGTCAGGGGGGCGGAGCCTATGGAAAAA
CGCCAGCAACGCGGCCTTTTTACGGTTCCTGGCCTTTTGCTGGCCTTTTGCTCACATGTTCTTTCCTGCG
TTATCCCCTGATTCTGTGGATAACCGTATTACCGCCTTTGAGTGAGCTGATACCGCTCGCCGCAGCCGAA
CGACCGAGCGCAGCGAGTCAGTGAGCGAGGAAGCGGAAGAGCGCCTGATGCGGTATTTTCTCCTTACGCA
TCTGTGCGGTATTTCACACCGCATATGGTGCACTCTCAGTACAATCTGCTCTGATGCCGCATAGTTAAGC
CAGTATACACTCCGCTATCGCTACGTGACTGGGTCATGGCTGCGCCCCGACACCCGCCAACACCCGCTGA
CGCGCCCTGACGGGCTTGTCTGCTCCCGGCATCCGCTTACAGACAAGCTGTGACCGTCTCCGGGAGCTGC
ATGTGTCAGAGGTTTTCACCGTCATCACCGAAACGCGCGAGGCAGCTGCGGTAAAGCTCATCAGCGTGGT
CGTGCAGCGATTCACAGATGTCTGCCTGTTCATCCGCGTCCAGCTCGTTGAGTTTCTCCAGAAGCGTTAA
TGTCTGGCTTCTGATAAAGCGGGCCATGTTAAGGGCGGTTTTTTCCTGTTTGGTCACTGATGCCTCCGTG
TAATGGGGATTTCTGTTCATGGGGGTAATGATACCGATGAAACGAGAGAGGATGCTCACGATACGGGTTA
CTGATGATGAACATGCCCGGTTACTGGAACGTTGTGAGGGTAAACAACTGGCGGTATGGATGCGGCGGGA
CCAGAGAAAAATCACTCAGGGTCAATGCCAGCGCTTCGTTAATACAGATGTAGGTGTTCCACAGGGTAGC
CAGCAGCATCCTGCGATGCAGATCCGGAACATAATGGTGCAGGGCGCTGACTTCCGCGTTTCCAGACTTT
ACGAAACACGGAAACCGAAGACCATTCATGTTGTTGCTCAGGTCGCAGACGTTTTGCAGCAGCAGTCGCT
TCACGTTCGCTCGCGTATCGGTGATTCATTCTGCTAACCAGTAAGGCAACCCCGCCAGCCTAGCCGGGTC
CTCAACGACAGGAGCACGATCATGCGCACCCGTGGCCAGGACCCAACGCTGCCCGAAATTCC
Features (pLannotate 1.2.2; 20 found; start..end, strand, type, name):
      1..78      +  promoter       lacIq promoter: lacI (mutant); In the lacIq allele, a single base change in the promoter boosts expression of the lacI gene about 10-fold.
     79..1161    +  CDS            lacI: lac repressor; lacI; The lac repressor binds to the lac operator to inhibit transcription in E. coli. This inhibition can be relieved by adding lactose or isopropyl-β-D-thiogalactopyranoside (IPTG).
   1174..1195    +  protein_bind   CAP binding site: CAP binding activates transcription in the presence of cAMP. E. coli catabolite activator protein
   1214..1231    +  promoter       tet promoter (fragment): E. coli promoter for tetracycline efflux protein gene
   1404..1432    +  promoter       tac promoter: strong E. coli promoter; hybrid between the trp and lac UV5 promoters
   1440..1456    +  protein_bind   lac operator: The lac repressor binds to the lac operator to inhibit transcription in E. coli. This inhibition can be relieved by adding lactose or isopropyl-β-D-thiogalactopyranoside (IPTG). lac repressor encoded by lacI
   1526..2626    +  CDS            MBP: maltose binding protein from E. coli; malE (mutated); This version of the gene does not encode a signal sequence, so MBP will remain in the cytosol.
   2728..2748    +  CDS            capTEV™ (fragment): composite tag for in vivo biotinylation, TEV protease cleavage, and 6xHis tagging
   2753..3775    +  CDS            CREB1: CREB1_HUMAN - Experimental evidence at protein level: Swiss-Prot protein existence level 1. Phosphorylation-dependent transcription factor that stimulates transcription upon binding to the DNA cAMP response element (CRE), a sequence present in many viral and cellular promoters. Transcription activation is enhanced by the TORC coactivators which act independently of Ser-119 phosphorylation. Involved in different cellular processes including the synchronization of circadian rhythmicity and the differentiation of adipose cells. From Homo sapiens (Human).
   3828..3982    +  CDS            lacZα (fragment): LacZα fragment of β-galactosidase; lacZ fragment
   4075..4190    +  ncRNA          5S rRNA: Accession: RF00001 - 5S ribosomal RNA
   4194..4280    +  terminator     rrnB T1 terminator: Escherichia coli rrnB; transcription terminator T1 from the E. coli rrnB gene
   4372..4399    +  terminator     rrnB T2 terminator: transcription terminator T2 from the E. coli rrnB gene
   4418..4509    +  promoter       AmpR promoter: bla
   4510..5370    +  CDS            AmpR: β-lactamase; bla; confers resistance to ampicillin, carbenicillin, and related antibiotics
   5412..5925    -  rep_origin     M13 ori (sequence partly withheld): M13 bacteriophage origin of replication; arrow indicates direction of (+) strand synthesis
   6036..6624    +  rep_origin     ori: high-copy-number ColE1/pMB1/pBR322/pUC origin of replication
   6810..6950    -  misc_feature   bom: basis of mobility region from pBR322
   7052..7243    -  CDS            rop: Rop protein, which maintains plasmids at low copy number; rop
   7266..7640    +  CDS            YPB1_ECOLX (fragment): Protein predicted: Swiss-Prot protein existence level 4. From Escherichia coli.
