[The description below was written by a language model from this plasmid's Addgene catalogue record and pLannotate feature annotations shown in this document.]
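Description:
pMG059 MBP-CREB-His is a bacterial expression plasmid of about 7.7 kb for producing human CREB1 (cyclic AMP-responsive element-binding protein 1) in E. coli as a doubly tagged fusion protein. It is built on pMBP-MG, a maltose-binding-protein fusion backbone modified to supply an N-terminal, TEV-cleavable MBP tag and a C-terminal His6 tag. The plasmid replicates from a ColE1/pMB1-type origin accompanied by the pBR322 bom region and the rop gene. The presence of rop is consistent with the low copy number listed in the record. Selection is by ampicillin through the bla (AmpR) gene, and an M13 phage origin is also present.

The 1,023 bp CREB1 coding sequence was inserted by Gibson assembly downstream of a signal-sequence-less malE, so the MBP fusion stays in the cytosol. A short element annotated as a fragment of a TEV-containing composite tag lies between MBP and CREB1, which matches the TEV protease site described for the backbone. The His6 tag is not annotated separately in either feature table. Transcription is driven by the tac promoter with an adjacent lac operator. A plasmid-borne lacI gene under the lacIq promoter provides the repressor, making expression IPTG-inducible. A residual lacZα fragment follows the insert, and the rrnB T1 and T2 terminators close the unit.

The two tags allow affinity purification on amylose and metal-chelate resins, and TEV cleavage can remove the MBP. The associated study concerns kinase reaction specificity in Wnt signalling, which suggests use of the purified CREB in biochemical assays, though the record does not state its exact role. The depositor and sequencing-derived records differ by one nucleotide in length and show the same feature layout.
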