Addgene plasmid #154076: pMG059 MBP-CREB-His
Purpose: Expresses MBP-CREB-His (human CREB as a fusion protein with MBP and His- tags) in E.coli
Depositing lab: Jesse Zalatan. Depositing organization: University of Washington. Publication: The Scaffold Protein Axin Promotes Signaling Specificity within the Wnt Pathway by Suppressing Competing Kinase Reactions. Gavagan M, Fagnan E, Speltz EB, Zalatan JG. Cell Syst. 2020 Jun 24;10(6):515-525.e5. doi: 10.1016/j.cels.2020.05.002. Epub 2020 Jun 17. PubMed 32553184.
Backbone
  Vector backbone: pMBP-MG
  Backbone manufacturer: New England Biolabs
  Backbone size w/o insert (bp): 6716
  Total vector size (bp): 7739
  Modifications to backbone: Modified to include an N-terminal TEV-cleavable MBP tag and a C-terminal His6 tag
  Vector type: Bacterial Expression
Growth in bacteria
  Bacterial resistance: Ampicillin, 100 μg/mL
  Growth temperature: 37°C
  Growth strain: DH5alpha
  Copy number: Low Copy
Gene/Insert
  Gene/Insert name: CREB1 (alt name: Cyclic AMP-responsive element-binding protein 1)
  Species: H. sapiens (human)
  Insert size (bp): 1023
  GenBank ID: M34356
  Entrez Gene: CREB1 (a.k.a. CREB, CREB-1)
  Promoter: Tac
  Tag / fusion protein: MBP (N terminal on backbone); His6 (C terminal on backbone)
  Cloning method: Gibson Cloning
  Sequencing primers: 5′ MalE Forward GGTCGTCAGACTGTCGATGAAGCC; 3′ M13F Reverse TGTAAAACGACGGCCAGT
Resource information
  A portion of this plasmid was derived from a plasmid made by: Addgene #82203
Terms and licenses: Academic/Nonprofit Terms; Industry Terms: Not Available to Industry
How to cite: pMG059 MBP-CREB-His was a gift from Jesse Zalatan (Addgene plasmid # 154076 ; http://n2t.net/addgene:154076 ; RRID:Addgene_154076)
